>Addgene plasmid #21392 | pCM5.54 | depositor full sequence | sequence record 9886 | Author sequence
CTTTCCTGCGTTATCCCCTGATTCTGTGGATAACCGTATTACCGCCTTTGAGTGAGCTGATACCGCTCGC
CGCAGCCGAACGACCGAGCGCAGCGAGTCAGTGAGCGAGGAAGCGGAAGAGCGCCCAATACGCAAACCGC
CTCTCCCCGCGCGTTGGCCGATTCATTAATGCAGCTGGCACGACAGGTTTCCCGACTGGAAAGCGGGCAG
TGAGCGCAACGCAATTAATACGCGTACCGCTAGCCAGGAAGAGTTTGTAGAAACGCAAAAAGGCCATCCG
TCAGGATGGCCTTCTGCTTAGTTTGATGCCTGGCAGTTTATGGCGGGCGTCCTGCCCGCCACCCTCCGGG
CCGTTGCTTCACAACGTTCAAATCCGCTCCCGGCGGATTTGTCCTACTCAGGAGAGCGTTCACCGACAAA
CAACAGATAAAACGAAAGGCCCAGTCTTCCGACTGAGCCTTTCGTTTTATTTGATGCCTGGCAGTTCCCT
ACTCTCGCGTTAACGCTAGCATGGATGTTTTCCCAGTCACGACGTTGTAAAACGACGGCCAGTCTTAAGC
TCGGGCCCTGCAGCTCTAGAGCTCGAATTCTACAGGTCACTAATACCATCTAAGTAGTTGATTCATAGTG
ACTGCATATGTTGTGTTTTACAGTATTATGTAGTCTGTTTTTTATGCAAAATCTAATTTAATATATTGAT
ATTTATATCATTTTACGTTTCTCGTTCAACTTTCTTGTACAAAGTGGGATAAAATAACCCGCAATAGGAT
TCTTTTATCATCGAAATTTCTGTAGATTACTTACTTCAAATAATCATGCACACAGGTTGTCCCCGTTAAT
TCTTTCCTTCAATCTCTTTCTCTCTTTCACCTAGTCTGTGCCATTTCAATATGATTGCACCCCGGAAAAT
ATCAAAAACTTCACTTAACAAGTGATCCCATATTACAAAAATATTCAAATTCCGAAAATCGAAAGATGCA
TTTCCGTTTTATTTTACCGAATTTTGATGTTTTTGTAATGTGTTTAAACCCCTTTTACAATTAACTTATT
AATGTTTTGTTTTACTCATCTCACTTCCCCTTCTTACTTTGTGCTTATTTTATGTTTTAGGTTTTTTTAT
TGTATCATAAAACTGGAAATTTTGAAATAGGCTTCTTTCTCCCTAAACTTTTTTAACAGGTACTGTAACT
GGTACATATCCTCTGCCCCACCCCGCTCCCAACTCGTCTTTGTCTGTTTGTTTATACGAAATACAATTTT
TAACGAGTATGCGGGTTTCTGTTAGCTTCAACAATACGATCATTCAAATTTTAAAATTAAGAAACTATAA
AAGCACAGTATTTACGTGAGTTGAAACAAAATGCCTTCTCCAAATTTCTTAACACTGAAAAATTTTCGGA
AAAAAAGCAGAAATTACTCCGCAAAAAATTAAGGACATCATTCCAATATTTTTTTTTACTTATTTGATGA
AAAATTAATATATTCCAATAAATTAAAATGAATTATCATCTCAGGAATACTGTAGAATTACTTTCAACTT
TATTATACAAAGTTGGCATTATAAAAAAGCATTGCTTATCAATTTGTTGCAACGAACAGGTCACTATCAG
TCAAAATAAAATCATTATTTGGAGCTCCATGGTAGCGTTAACGCGGCCGCGATATCCCCTATAGTGAGTC
GTATTACATGGTCATAGCTGTTTCCTGGCAGCTCTGGCCCGTGTCTCAAAATCTCTGATGTTACATTGCA
CAAGATAAAAATATATCATCATGAACAATAAAACTGTCTGCTTACATAAACAGTAATACAAGGGGTGTTA
TGAGCCATATTCAACGGGAAACGTCGAGGCCGCGATTAAATTCCAACATGGATGCTGATTTATATGGGTA
TAAATGGGCTCGCGATAATGTCGGGCAATCAGGTGCGACAATCTATCGCTTGTATGGGAAGCCCGATGCG
CCAGAGTTGTTTCTGAAACATGGCAAAGGTAGCGTTGCCAATGATGTTACAGATGAGATGGTCAGACTAA
ACTGGCTGACGGAATTTATGCCTCTTCCGACCATCAAGCATTTTATCCGTACTCCTGATGATGCATGGTT
ACTCACCACTGCGATCCCCGGAAAAACAGCATTCCAGGTATTAGAAGAATATCCTGATTCAGGTGAAAAT
ATTGTTGATGCGCTGGCAGTGTTCCTGCGCCGGTTGCATTCGATTCCTGTTTGTAATTGTCCTTTTAACA
GCGATCGCGTATTTCGTCTCGCTCAGGCGCAATCACGAATGAATAACGGTTTGGTTGATGCGAGTGATTT
TGATGACGAGCGTAATGGCTGGCCTGTTGAACAAGTCTGGAAAGAAATGCATAAACTTTTGCCATTCTCA
CCGGATTCAGTCGTCACTCATGGTGATTTCTCACTTGATAACCTTATTTTTGACGAGGGGAAATTAATAG
GTTGTATTGATGTTGGACGAGTCGGAATCGCAGACCGATACCAGGATCTTGCCATCCTATGGAACTGCCT
CGGTGAGTTTTCTCCTTCATTACAGAAACGGCTTTTTCAAAAATATGGTATTGATAATCCTGATATGAAT
AAATTGCAGTTTCATTTGATGCTCGATGAGTTTTTCTAATCAGAATTGGTTAATTGGTTGTAACACTGGC
AGAGCATTACGCTGACTTGACGGGACGGCGCAAGCTCATGACCAAAATCCCTTAACGTGAGTTACGCGTC
GTTCCACTGAGCGTCAGACCCCGTAGAAAAGATCAAAGGATCTTCTTGAGATCCTTTTTTTCTGCGCGTA
ATCTGCTGCTTGCAAACAAAAAAACCACCGCTACCAGCGGTGGTTTGTTTGCCGGATCAAGAGCTACCAA
CTCTTTTTCCGAAGGTAACTGGCTTCAGCAGAGCGCAGATACCAAATACTGTCCTTCTAGTGTAGCCGTA
GTTAGGCCACCACTTCAAGAACTCTGTAGCACCGCCTACATACCTCGCTCTGCTAATCCTGTTACCAGTG
GCTGCTGCCAGTGGCGATAAGTCGTGTCTTACCGGGTTGGACTCAAGACGATAGTTACCGGATAAGGCGC
AGCGGTCGGGCTGAACGGGGGGTTCGTGCACACAGCCCAGCTTGGAGCGAACGACCTACACCGAACTGAG
ATACCTACAGCGTGAGCATTGAGAAAGCGCCACGCTTCCCGAAGGGAGAAAGGCGGACAGGTATCCGGTA
AGCGGCAGGGTCGGAACAGGAGAGCGCACGAGGGAGCTTCCAGGGGGAAACGCCTGGTATCTTTATAGTC
CTGTCGGGTTTCGCCACCTCTGACTTGAGCGTCGATTTTTGTGATGCTCGTCAGGGGGGCGGAGCCTATG
GAAAAACGCCAGCAACGCGGCCTTTTTACGGTTCCTGGCCTTTTGCTGGCCTTTTGCTCACATGTT
Features (pLannotate 1.2.2; 10 found; start..end, strand, type, name):
    121..213     +  CDS            lacI (fragment): lac repressor; lacI; The lac repressor binds to the lac operator to inhibit transcription in E. coli. This inhibition can be relieved by adding lactose or isopropyl-β-D-thiogalactopyranoside (IPTG).
    268..295     -  terminator     rrnB T2 terminator: transcription terminator T2 from the E. coli rrnB gene
    427..470     +  terminator     rrnB T1 terminator: Escherichia coli rrnB; transcription terminator T1 from the E. coli rrnB gene
    517..553     -  CDS            lacZα (fragment): LacZα fragment of β-galactosidase; lacZ fragment
    624..747     -  protein_bind   attR2: mutant version of attR; recombination site for the Gateway® LR reaction LR Clonase™
   1535..1555    -  protein_bind   attB3: mutant version of attB; core recombination site for the Gateway® BP reaction BP Clonase™
   1546..1631    -  protein_bind   attL1 (fragment): mutant version of attL; recombination site for the Gateway® LR reaction LR Clonase™
   1668..1686    -  promoter       T7 promoter: promoter for bacteriophage T7 RNA polymerase
   1820..2629    +  CDS            KanR: aminoglycoside phosphotransferase; aph(3')-Ia; confers resistance to kanamycin in bacteria or G418 (Geneticin®) in eukaryotes
   2776..3364    +  rep_origin     ori: high-copy-number ColE1/pMB1/pBR322/pUC origin of replication
