[The description below was written by a language model from this plasmid's Addgene catalogue record and pLannotate feature annotations shown in this document.]
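Description:
pCM5.54 is a Gateway entry clone built in the pDONR P2R-P3 donor backbone, carrying the 3' untranslated region of the C. elegans cyclin E gene cye-1 as an insert of roughly 787 bp in a plasmid of about 3.4 kb. The 3' UTR was introduced by a BP recombination reaction that consumed the donor vector's attP2R and attP3 sites. In the feature table the insert region is accordingly flanked by an attR2 site on one side and, on the other, an attB3 core overlapping an attL-type fragment. The software labels this fragment attL1, but given the backbone it most plausibly corresponds to the attL3 site expected in a third-position entry clone. The plasmid is maintained in E. coli through a high-copy ColE1/pUC-type origin and selected with kanamycin via the aminoglycoside phosphotransferase gene. The rrnB T1 and T2 terminators lie upstream of the cloning region, where they insulate the insert from read-through transcription. A T7 promoter and small lacI and lacZα fragments are backbone remnants with no role in the payload.

The plasmid has no promoter or coding sequence for worm expression and is not an expression construct on its own. It serves as the 3' element in MultiSite Gateway assembly, where an LR reaction combines it with a promoter entry clone and a coding-sequence entry clone (typically a reporter) in a destination vector to generate a complete transgene. The associated study examined 3' UTRs as principal regulators of gene expression in the C. elegans germline. This fits a use in building reporter fusions that test how the cye-1 3' UTR shapes post-transcriptional expression patterns, although the record does not specify the partner modules or the destination vector.
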