Addgene plasmid #21392: pCM5.54
Depositing lab: Geraldine Seydoux. Depositing organization: Johns Hopkins University and School of Medicine. Publication: 3' UTRs are the primary regulators of gene expression in the C. elegans germline. Merritt C, Rasoloson D, Ko D, Seydoux G. Curr Biol. 2008 Oct 14;18(19):1476-82. doi: 10.1016/j.cub.2008.08.013. Epub 2008 Sep 25. PubMed 18818082.
Backbone
  Vector backbone: pDONRP2RP3
  Backbone size w/o insert (bp): 2641
  Vector type: Gateway
Growth in bacteria
  Bacterial resistance: Kanamycin, 50 μg/mL
  Growth temperature: 37°C
  Growth strain: DH5alpha
  Copy number: Unknown
Gene/Insert
  Gene/Insert name: cye-1 3'utr in pDONRP2RP3
  Species: C. elegans (nematode)
  Insert size (bp): 787
  Cloning method: Gateway Cloning; 5′ cloning site attP2R (destroyed during cloning); 3′ cloning site attP3 (destroyed during cloning)
  Sequencing primers: 5′ M13Forward
Terms and licenses: Academic/Nonprofit Terms; Industry Terms: Not Available to Industry
How to cite: pCM5.54 was a gift from Geraldine Seydoux (Addgene plasmid # 21392 ; http://n2t.net/addgene:21392 ; RRID:Addgene_21392)
