>Addgene plasmid #21392 | pCM5.54 | addgene partial sequence | sequence record 27179 | 21392 with M13pUC-Fwd
CAGCTCTGAGCTCGAATTCTACAGGTCACTAATACCATCTAAGTAGTTGGTTCACAGTTGACTGCATATG
TTGTGTTTTACAGTATTATGTAGTCTGTTTTTTATGCAAAATCTAATTTAATATATTGATATTTATATCA
TTTTACGTTTCTCGTTCAACTTTCTTGTACAAAGTGGGATAAAATAACCCGCAATAGGATTCTTTTATCA
TCGAAATTTCTGTAGATTACTTACTTCAAATAATCATGCACACAGGTTGTCCCCGTTAATTCTTTCCTTC
AATCTCTTTCTCTCTTTCACCTAGTCTGTGCCATTTCAATATGATTGCACCCCGGAAAATATCAAAAACT
TCACTTAACAAGTGATCCCATATTACAAAAATATTCAAATTCCGAAAATCGAAAGATGCATTTCCGTTTT
ATTTTACCGAATTTTGATGTTTTTGTAATGTGTTTAAACCCCTTTTACAATTAACTTATTAATGTTTTGT
TTTACTCATCTCACTTCCCCTTCTTACTTTGTGCTTATTTTATGTTTTAGGTTTTTTTATTGTATCATAA
AACTGGAAATTTTGAAATAGGCTTCTTTCTCCCTAAACTTTTTTAACAGGTACTGTAACTGGTACATATC
CTCTGCCCCACCCCGCTCCCAACTCGTCNTTGTCTGTTTGTTTATACGAAATACAA
